Addgene plasmid #132259: pDONR221_SLC25A26
Purpose: Gateway entry clone with codon-optimized ORF sequence for subcloning into custom expression vectors
Depositing lab: RESOLUTE Consortium & Giulio Superti-Furga. Depositing organization: CeMM Research Center for Molecular Medicine. Publication: The RESOLUTE consortium: unlocking SLC transporters for drug discovery. Superti-Furga G, Lackner D, Wiedmer T, Ingles-Prieto A, Barbosa B, Girardi E, Goldmann U, Gurtl B, Klavins K, Klimek C, Lindinger S, Lineiro-Retes E, Muller AC, Onstein S, Redinger G, Reil D, Sedlyarov V, Wolf G, Crawford M, Everley R, ... Steppan CM. Nat Rev Drug Discov. 2020 Jul;19(7):429-430. doi: 10.1038/d41573-020-00056-6. PubMed 32265506.
Backbone
  Vector backbone: pDONR221
  Backbone manufacturer: Thermo Fisher Scientific
  Backbone size w/o insert (bp): 2550
  Vector type: Mammalian Expression
Growth in bacteria
  Bacterial resistance: Kanamycin, 50 μg/mL
  Growth temperature: 37°C
  Growth strain: Stbl3
  Copy number: High Copy
Gene/Insert
  Gene/Insert name: SLC25A26
  Species: H. sapiens (human)
  Insert size (bp): 822
  Entrez Gene: SLC25A26 (a.k.a. SAMC)
  Cloning method: Gateway Cloning
  Sequencing primers: 5′ M13-fwd; 3′ M13-rev
Terms and licenses: Academic/Nonprofit Terms; Industry Terms
Depositor comments: For more information on the full Resolute plasmid collection, please see www.addgene.org/depositor-collections/re-solute/. Please provide your feedback on this plasmid to the RESOLUTE consortium by filling out their RESOLUTE repository feedback form: https://forms.office.com/Pages/ResponsePage.aspx?id=0e05yklzmkS7rjFGQL4N7z4feCLQvEJAmVcOCM_u885UN1JJRko0Ukg4TVQwNTZLOUxPQVJWT1NHUCQlQCN0PWcu
How to cite: pDONR221_SLC25A26 was a gift from RESOLUTE Consortium & Giulio Superti-Furga (Addgene plasmid # 132259 ; http://n2t.net/addgene:132259 ; RRID:Addgene_132259)
