[The description below was written by a language model from this plasmid's Addgene catalogue record and pLannotate feature annotations shown in this document.]
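Description:
pDONR221_SLC25A26 is a Gateway entry clone built on the pDONR221 backbone. It carries a codon-optimized open reading frame for human SLC25A26 (also known as SAMC), the mitochondrial inner-membrane carrier that imports S-adenosylmethionine into mitochondria. The sequenced plasmid is 3,372 nt, which matches the stated 2,550 bp backbone plus the 822 bp insert. It is propagated in E. coli from a high-copy ColE1/pUC-type origin and selected with kanamycin through the aph(3')-Ia KanR gene.

The SLC25A26 coding sequence sits between attL1 and attL2, the sites left after a BP reaction into the donor vector. These sites allow directional transfer of the ORF into any attR-containing destination vector by an LR Clonase reaction. Upstream of the cassette, the rrnB T1 and T2 terminators insulate the insert from read-through transcription originating in the backbone. A T7 promoter lies just outside attL2 and points back toward the insert on the opposite strand. The short lacI and lacZα fragments annotated near the terminators are backbone remnants rather than functional genes, and M13 forward and reverse priming sites flank the cassette for sequence verification.

Although the catalogue lists the vector type as mammalian expression, no eukaryotic promoter or polyadenylation signal is annotated, so the plasmid does not itself drive expression in mammalian cells. Promoters, tags and selection markers come from whichever destination vector is chosen. The clone belongs to a large consortium collection of solute carrier (SLC) transporter ORFs and serves as a shuttle source for building custom expression constructs to study SLC function and drug discovery.
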