Features (pLannotate 1.2.2; 10 found; start..end, strand, type, name):
    121..213     +  CDS            lacI (fragment): lac repressor; lacI; The lac repressor binds to the lac operator to inhibit transcription in E. coli. This inhibition can be relieved by adding lactose or isopropyl-β-D-thiogalactopyranoside (IPTG).
    268..295     -  terminator     rrnB T2 terminator: transcription terminator T2 from the E. coli rrnB gene
    427..470     +  terminator     rrnB T1 terminator: Escherichia coli rrnB; transcription terminator T1 from the E. coli rrnB gene
    517..553     -  CDS            lacZα (fragment): LacZα fragment of β-galactosidase; lacZ fragment
    569..668     +  protein_bind   attL1: mutant version of attL; recombination site for the Gateway® LR reaction LR Clonase™
    674..1495    +  CDS            SLC25A26: SAMC_HUMAN - Also known as SAMC. Experimental evidence at protein level: Swiss-Prot protein existence level 1. Mitochondrial solute carriers shuttle metabolites, nucleotides, and cofactors through the mitochondrial inner membrane. Specifically mediates the transport of S-adenosylmethionine (SAM) into the mitochondria. From Homo sapiens (Human).
   1497..1596    -  protein_bind   attL2: mutant version of attL; recombination site for the Gateway® LR reaction LR Clonase™
   1614..1632    -  promoter       T7 promoter: promoter for bacteriophage T7 RNA polymerase
   1766..2575    +  CDS            KanR: aminoglycoside phosphotransferase; aph(3')-Ia; confers resistance to kanamycin in bacteria or G418 (Geneticin®) in eukaryotes
   2722..3310    +  rep_origin     ori: high-copy-number ColE1/pMB1/pBR322/pUC origin of replication
>Addgene plasmid #132259 | pDONR221_SLC25A26 | addgene full sequence | sequence record 263703 | Addgene NGS Result
CTTTCCTGCGTTATCCCCTGATTCTGTGGATAACCGTATTACCGCCTTTGAGTGAGCTGATACCGCTCGC
CGCAGCCGAACGACCGAGCGCAGCGAGTCAGTGAGCGAGGAAGCGGAAGAGCGCCCAATACGCAAACCGC
CTCTCCCCGCGCGTTGGCCGATTCATTAATGCAGCTGGCACGACAGGTTTCCCGACTGGAAAGCGGGCAG
TGAGCGCAACGCAATTAATACGCGTACCGCTAGCCAGGAAGAGTTTGTAGAAACGCAAAAAGGCCATCCG
TCAGGATGGCCTTCTGCTTAGTTTGATGCCTGGCAGTTTATGGCGGGCGTCCTGCCCGCCACCCTCCGGG
CCGTTGCTTCACAACGTTCAAATCCGCTCCCGGCGGATTTGTCCTACTCAGGAGAGCGTTCACCGACAAA
CAACAGATAAAACGAAAGGCCCAGTCTTCCGACTGAGCCTTTCGTTTTATTTGATGCCTGGCAGTTCCCT
ACTCTCGCGTTAACGCTAGCATGGATGTTTTCCCAGTCACGACGTTGTAAAACGACGGCCAGTCTTAAGC
TCGGGCCCCAAATAATGATTTTATTTTGACTGATAGTGACCTGTTCGTTGCAACACATTGATGAGCAATG
CTTTTTTATAATGCCAACTTTGTACAAAAAAGCAGGCTCCACCATGGACCGGCCTGGCTTCGTGGCCGCC
CTGGTGGCAGGAGGAGTGGCAGGCGTGAGCGTGGACCTGATCCTGTTTCCTCTGGATACCATCAAGACAA
GACTGCAGTCCCCACAGGGCTTCAACAAGGCAGGAGGATTTCACGGAATCTACGCAGGAGTGCCAAGCGC
CGCAATCGGATCCTTCCCAAATGCAGCCGCCTTCTTTATCACCTACGAGTATGTGAAGTGGTTTCTGCAC
GCCGATAGCTCCTCTTATCTGACACCCATGAAGCACATGCTGGCAGCATCCGCCGGAGAGGTGGTGGCCT
GCCTGATCCGGGTGCCTTCTGAGGTGGTGAAGCAGAGGGCACAGGTGTCTGCCAGCACCAGAACATTCCA
GATCTTTTCTAACATCCTGTACGAGGAGGGCATCCAGGGCCTGTACAGGGGCTATAAGAGCACCGTGCTG
CGCGAGATCCCCTTCTCCCTGGTGCAGTTTCCTCTGTGGGAGTCTCTGAAGGCCCTGTGGAGCTGGAGGC
AGGACCACGTGGTGGATTCCTGGCAGAGCGCCGTGTGCGGAGCCTTCGCCGGAGGCTTTGCAGCAGCAGT
GACCACACCACTGGACGTGGCCAAGACCCGCATCACACTGGCAAAGGCAGGAAGCTCCACCGCAGATGGC
AATGTGCTGTCCGTGCTGCACGGCGTGTGGAGGTCTCAGGGACTGGCAGGACTGTTCGCAGGCGTGTTTC
CAAGGATGGCAGCAATCAGCCTGGGAGGCTTCATCTTTCTGGGCGCCTATGACCGGACACACTCTCTGCT
GCTGGAAGTGGGCAGAAAGAGCCCCGACCCAGCTTTCTTGTACAAAGTTGGCATTATAAGAAAGCATTGC
TTATCAATTTGTTGCAACGAACAGGTCACTATCAGTCAAAATAAAATCATTATTTGCCATCCAGCTGATA
TCCCCTATAGTGAGTCGTATTACATGGTCATAGCTGTTTCCTGGCAGCTCTGGCCCGTGTCTCAAAATCT
CTGATGTTACATTGCACAAGATAAAAATATATCATCATGAACAATAAAACTGTCTGCTTACATAAACAGT
AATACAAGGGGTGTTATGAGCCATATTCAACGGGAAACGTCGAGGCCGCGATTAAATTCCAACATGGATG
CTGATTTATATGGGTATAAATGGGCTCGCGATAATGTCGGGCAATCAGGTGCGACAATCTATCGCTTGTA
TGGGAAGCCCGATGCGCCAGAGTTGTTTCTGAAACATGGCAAAGGTAGCGTTGCCAATGATGTTACAGAT
GAGATGGTCAGACTAAACTGGCTGACGGAATTTATGCCTCTTCCGACCATCAAGCATTTTATCCGTACTC
CTGATGATGCATGGTTACTCACCACTGCGATCCCCGGAAAAACAGCATTCCAGGTATTAGAAGAATATCC
TGATTCAGGTGAAAATATTGTTGATGCGCTGGCAGTGTTCCTGCGCCGGTTGCATTCGATTCCTGTTTGT
AATTGTCCTTTTAACAGCGATCGCGTATTTCGTCTCGCTCAGGCGCAATCACGAATGAATAACGGTTTGG
TTGATGCGAGTGATTTTGATGACGAGCGTAATGGCTGGCCTGTTGAACAAGTCTGGAAAGAAATGCATAA
ACTTTTGCCATTCTCACCGGATTCAGTCGTCACTCATGGTGATTTCTCACTTGATAACCTTATTTTTGAC
GAGGGGAAATTAATAGGTTGTATTGATGTTGGACGAGTCGGAATCGCAGACCGATACCAGGATCTTGCCA
TCCTATGGAACTGCCTCGGTGAGTTTTCTCCTTCATTACAGAAACGGCTTTTTCAAAAATATGGTATTGA
TAATCCTGATATGAATAAATTGCAGTTTCATTTGATGCTCGATGAGTTTTTCTAATCAGAATTGGTTAAT
TGGTTGTAACACTGGCAGAGCATTACGCTGACTTGACGGGACGGCGCAAGCTCATGACCAAAATCCCTTA
ACGTGAGTTACGCGTCGTTCCACTGAGCGTCAGACCCCGTAGAAAAGATCAAAGGATCTTCTTGAGATCC
TTTTTTTCTGCGCGTAATCTGCTGCTTGCAAACAAAAAAACCACCGCTACCAGCGGTGGTTTGTTTGCCG
GATCAAGAGCTACCAACTCTTTTTCCGAAGGTAACTGGCTTCAGCAGAGCGCAGATACCAAATACTGTTC
TTCTAGTGTAGCCGTAGTTAGGCCACCACTTCAAGAACTCTGTAGCACCGCCTACATACCTCGCTCTGCT
AATCCTGTTACCAGTGGCTGCTGCCAGTGGCGATAAGTCGTGTCTTACCGGGTTGGACTCAAGACGATAG
TTACCGGATAAGGCGCAGCGGTCGGGCTGAACGGGGGGTTCGTGCACACAGCCCAGCTTGGAGCGAACGA
CCTACACCGAACTGAGATACCTACAGCGTGAGCTATGAGAAAGCGCCACGCTTCCCGAAGGGAGAAAGGC
GGACAGGTATCCGGTAAGCGGCAGGGTCGGAACAGGAGAGCGCACGAGGGAGCTTCCAGGGGGAAACGCC
TGGTATCTTTATAGTCCTGTCGGGTTTCGCCACCTCTGACTTGAGCGTCGATTTTTGTGATGCTCGTCAG
GGGGGCGGAGCCTATGGAAAAACGCCAGCAACGCGGCCTTTTTACGGTTCCTGGCCTTTTGCTGGCCTTT
TGCTCACATGTT
