>Addgene plasmid #132259 | pDONR221_SLC25A26 | depositor partial sequence | sequence record 253918 | Codon-optimized ORF of SLC25A26
ATGGACCGGCCTGGCTTCGTGGCCGCCCTGGTGGCAGGAGGAGTGGCAGGCGTGAGCGTGGACCTGATCC
TGTTTCCTCTGGATACCATCAAGACAAGACTGCAGTCCCCACAGGGCTTCAACAAGGCAGGAGGATTTCA
CGGAATCTACGCAGGAGTGCCAAGCGCCGCAATCGGATCCTTCCCAAATGCAGCCGCCTTCTTTATCACC
TACGAGTATGTGAAGTGGTTTCTGCACGCCGATAGCTCCTCTTATCTGACACCCATGAAGCACATGCTGG
CAGCATCCGCCGGAGAGGTGGTGGCCTGCCTGATCCGGGTGCCTTCTGAGGTGGTGAAGCAGAGGGCACA
GGTGTCTGCCAGCACCAGAACATTCCAGATCTTTTCTAACATCCTGTACGAGGAGGGCATCCAGGGCCTG
TACAGGGGCTATAAGAGCACCGTGCTGCGCGAGATCCCCTTCTCCCTGGTGCAGTTTCCTCTGTGGGAGT
CTCTGAAGGCCCTGTGGAGCTGGAGGCAGGACCACGTGGTGGATTCCTGGCAGAGCGCCGTGTGCGGAGC
CTTCGCCGGAGGCTTTGCAGCAGCAGTGACCACACCACTGGACGTGGCCAAGACCCGCATCACACTGGCA
AAGGCAGGAAGCTCCACCGCAGATGGCAATGTGCTGTCCGTGCTGCACGGCGTGTGGAGGTCTCAGGGAC
TGGCAGGACTGTTCGCAGGCGTGTTTCCAAGGATGGCAGCAATCAGCCTGGGAGGCTTCATCTTTCTGGG
CGCCTATGACCGGACACACTCTCTGCTGCTGGAAGTGGGCAGAAAGAGCCCC
